>Addgene plasmid #242963 | pAG AAV CMV EGFP-HA | addgene full sequence | sequence record 485243 | Addgene NGS Result
GTTGGGAAGGGCGATCGGTGCGGGCCTCTTCGCTATTACGCCAGCTGGCGAAAGGGGGATGTGCTGCAAG
GCGATTAAGTTGGGTAACGCCAGGGTTTTCCCAGTCACGACGTTGTAAAACGACGGCCAGTGAGCGCGCG
TAATACGACTCACTATAGGGCGAATGGGTACCGGACCCCCCCTCGAGGTCGACGGTATCGGGGGCATGCC
CTGCAGGCAGCTGCGCGCTCGCTCGCTCACTGAGGCCGCCCGGGCAAAGCCCGGGCGTCGGGCGACCTTT
GGTCGCCCGGCCTCAGTGAGCGAGCGAGCGCGCAGAGAGGGAGTGGCCAACTCCATCACTAGGGGTTCCT
GCGGCCGCAGCCGTGTTTTAGAGCTAGAAATAGCAAGTTAAAATAAGGCTAGTCCGTAGCGCGTGCGCCA
ATTCTGCAGACAAATTCTAGAGTGATGCGGTTTTGGCAGTACATCAATGGGCGTGGATAGCGGTTTGACT
CACGGGGATTTCCAAGTCTCCACCCCATTGACGTCAATGGGAGTTTGTTTTGGCACCAAAATCAACGGGA
CTTTCCAAAATGTCGTAACAACTCCGCCCCATTGACGCAAATGGGCGGTAGGCGTGTACGGTGGGAGGTC
TATATAAGCAGAGCGGTCACCGGTTTAGTGAACCGTCAGATCCGCTAGCGCTACCGGTCGCCACCTTCGA
AATGGTGAGCAAGGGCGAGGAGCTGTTCACCGGGGTGGTGCCCATCCTGGTCGAGCTGGACGGCGACGTA
AACGGCCACAAGTTCAGCGTGTCCGGCGAGGGCGAGGGCGATGCCACCTACGGCAAGCTGACCCTGAAGT
TCATCTGCACCACCGGCAAGCTGCCCGTGCCCTGGCCCACCCTCGTGACCACCCTGACCTACGGCGTGCA
GTGCTTCAGCCGCTACCCCGACCACATGAAGCAGCACGACTTCTTCAAGTCCGCCATGCCCGAAGGCTAC
GTCCAGGAGCGCACCATCTTCTTCAAGGACGACGGCAACTACAAGACCCGCGCCGAGGTGAAGTTCGAGG
GCGACACCCTGGTGAACCGCATCGAGCTGAAGGGCATCGACTTCAAGGAGGACGGCAACATCCTGGGGCA
CAAGCTGGAGTACAACTACAACAGCCACAACGTCTATATCATGGCCGACAAGCAGAAGAACGGCATCAAG
GTGAACTTCAAGATCCGCCACAACATCGAGGACGGCAGCGTGCAGCTCGCCGACCACTACCAGCAGAACA
CCCCCATCGGCGACGGCCCCGTGCTGCTGCCCGACAACCACTACCTGAGCACCCAGTCCGCCCTGAGCAA
AGACCCCAACGAGAAGCGCGATCACATGGTCCTGCTGGAGTTCGTGACCGCCGCCGGGATCACTCTCGGC
ATGGACGAGCTGTACAAGGGGCCCTACCCATACGATGTTCCGGATTACGCTGGATCCTGAACGCGTGTAG
TAGTTCAAGTCATCTTATTATTCAGTATTTATAACTTGCAAAGAAATGAATATCAGAGAGTGAGAGGTGT
ACAAACTTGTTTATTGCAGCTTATAATGGTTACAAATAAAGCAATAGCATCACAAATTTCACAAATAAAG
CATTTTTTTCACTGCATTCTAGTTGTGGTTTGTCCAAACTCATCAATGTATCTTAGTTAACACGTGCGAC
CGAGCGGCCGCAGGAACCCCTAGTGATGGAGTTGGCCACTCCCTCTCTGCGCGCTCGCTCGCTCACTGAG
GCCGGGCGACCAAAGGTCGCCCGACGCCCGGGCTTTGCCCGGGCGGCCTCAGTGAGCGAGCGAGCGCGCA
GCTGCCTGCAGGGGCGCCAAGCCGAATTCTGCAGATATCCATCACACTGGCGGCCGCTCGACTAGAGCGG
CCGCCACCGCGGTGGAGCTCCAGCTTTTGTTCCCTTTAGTGAGGGTTAATTGCGCGCTTGGCGTAATCAT
GGTCATAGCTGTTTCCTGTGTGAAATTGTTATCCGCTCACAATTCCACACAACATACGAGCCGGAAGCAT
AAAGTGTAAAGCCTGGGGTGCCTAATGAGTGAGCTAACTCACATTAATTGCGTTGCGCTCACTGCCCGCT
TTCCAGTCGGGAAACCTGTCGTGCCAGCTGCATTAATGAATCGGCCAACGCGCGGGGAGAGGCGGTTTGC
GTATTGGGCGCTCTTCCGCTTCCTCGCTCACTGACTCGCTGCGCTCGGTCGTTCGGCTGCGGCGAGCGGT
ATCAGCTCACTCAAAGGCGGTAATACGGTTATCCACAGAATCAGGGGATAACGCAGGAAAGAACATGTGA
GCAAAAGGCCAGCAAAAGGCCAGGAACCGTAAAAAGGCCGCGTTGCTGGCGTTTTTCCATAGGCTCCGCC
CCCCTGACGAGCATCACAAAAATCGACGCTCAAGTCAGAGGTGGCGAAACCCGACAGGACTATAAAGATA
CCAGGCGTTTCCCCCTGGAAGCTCCCTCGTGCGCTCTCCTGTTCCGACCCTGCCGCTTACCGGATACCTG
TCCGCCTTTCTCCCTTCGGGAAGCGTGGCGCTTTCTCATAGCTCACGCTGTAGGTATCTCAGTTCGGTGT
AGGTCGTTCGCTCCAAGCTGGGCTGTGTGCACGAACCCCCCGTTCAGCCCGACCGCTGCGCCTTATCCGG
TAACTATCGTCTTGAGTCCAACCCGGTAAGACACGACTTATCGCCACTGGCAGCAGCCACTGGTAACAGG
ATTAGCAGAGCGAGGTATGTAGGCGGTGCTACAGAGTTCTTGAAGTGGTGGCCTAACTACGGCTACACTA
GAAGAACAGTATTTGGTATCTGCGCTCTGCTGAAGCCAGTTACCTTCGGAAAAAGAGTTGGTAGCTCTTG
ATCCGGCAAACAAACCACCGCTGGTAGCGGTGGTTTTTTTGTTTGCAAGCAGCAGATTACGCGCAGAAAA
AAAGGATCTCAAGAAGATCCTTTGATCTTTTCTACGGGGTCTGACGCTCAGTGGAACGAAAACTCACGTT
AAGGGATTTTGGTCATGAGATTATCAAAAAGGATCTTCACCTAGATCCTTTTAAATTAAAAATGAAGTTT
TAAATCAATCTAAAGTATATATGAGTAAACTTGGTCTGACAGTTACCAATGCTTAATCAGTGAGGCACCT
ATCTCAGCGATCTGTCTATTTCGTTCATCCATAGTTGCCTGACTCCCCGTCGTGTAGATAACTACGATAC
GGGAGGGCTTACCATCTGGCCCCAGTGCTGCAATGATACCGCGAGACCCACGCTCACCGGCTCCAGATTT
ATCAGCAATAAACCAGCCAGCCGGAAGGGCCGAGCGCAGAAGTGGTCCTGCAACTTTATCCGCCTCCATC
CAGTCTATTAATTGTTGCCGGGAAGCTAGAGTAAGTAGTTCGCCAGTTAATAGTTTGCGCAACGTTGTTG
CCATTGCTACAGGCATCGTGGTGTCACGCTCGTCGTTTGGTATGGCTTCATTCAGCTCCGGTTCCCAACG
ATCAAGGCGAGTTACATGATCCCCCATGTTGTGCAAAAAAGCGGTTAGCTCCTTCGGTCCTCCGATCGTT
GTCAGAAGTAAGTTGGCCGCAGTGTTATCACTCATGGTTATGGCAGCACTGCATAATTCTCTTACTGTCA
TGCCATCCGTAAGATGCTTTTCTGTGACTGGTGAGTACTCAACCAAGTCATTCTGAGAATAGTGTATGCG
GCGACCGAGTTGCTCTTGCCCGGCGTCAATACGGGATAATACCGCGCCACATAGCAGAACTTTAAAAGTG
CTCATCATTGGAAAACGTTCTTCGGGGCGAAAACTCTCAAGGATCTTACCGCTGTTGAGATCCAGTTCGA
TGTAACCCACTCGTGCACCCAACTGATCTTCAGCATCTTTTACTTTCACCAGCGTTTCTGGGTGAGCAAA
AACAGGAAGGCAAAATGCCGCAAAAAAGGGAATAAGGGCGACACGGAAATGTTGAATACTCATACTCTTC
CTTTTTCAATATTATTGAAGCATTTATCAGGGTTATTGTCTCATGAGCGGATACATATTTGAATGTATTT
AGAAAAATAAACAAATAGGGGTTCCGCGCACATTTCCCCGAAAAGTGCCACCTAAATTGTAAGCGTTAAT
ATTTTGTTAAAATTCGCGTTAAATTTTTGTTAAATCAGCTCATTTTTTAACCAATAGGCCGAAATCGGCA
AAATCCCTTATAAATCAAAAGAATAGACCGAGATAGGGT
[37 nt withheld, positions 4240-4276]
AAAGAACGTGGACTCCAACGTCAAAGG
[49 nt withheld, positions 4304-4352]
T
[91 nt withheld, positions 4354-4444]
G
[124 nt withheld, positions 4446-4569]
CCCATTCGCCATTCAGGCTGCGCAACT
Features (pLannotate 1.2.2; 21 found; start..end, strand, type, name):
    141..159     +  promoter       T7 promoter: promoter for bacteriophage T7 RNA polymerase
    167..200     -  misc_feature   MCS (fragment): pBluescript multiple cloning site
    210..350     -  repeat_region  AAV2 ITR: inverted terminal repeat of adeno-associated virus serotype 2 inverted
    365..407     +  misc_RNA       gRNA scaffold (fragment): guide RNA scaffold for the Streptococcus pyogenes CRISPR/Cas9 system
    442..644     +  promoter       CMV promoter: human cytomegalovirus (CMV) immediate early promoter
    653..672     +  promoter       TRE3GV promoter (fragment): 3rd-generation Tet-responsive promoter that can be activated by binding of Tet-On® 3G, optimized for retroviral and lentiviral vectors
    702..1418    +  CDS            EGFP: EGFP is a basic (constitutively fluorescent) green fluorescent protein published in 1996, derived from Aequorea victoria. It is reported to be a rapidly-maturing weak dimer with moderate acid sensitivity.
   1425..1451    +  CDS            3xHA (fragment): three tandem HA epitope tags
   1544..1665    +  polyA_signal   SV40 poly(A) signal: SV40 polyadenylation signal
   1692..1832    +  repeat_region  AAV2 ITR: inverted terminal repeat of adeno-associated virus serotype 2 inverted
   1882..1910    -  misc_feature   MCS (fragment): pBluescript multiple cloning site
   1923..1941    -  promoter       T3 promoter: promoter for bacteriophage T3 RNA polymerase
   1986..2002    -  protein_bind   lac operator: The lac repressor binds to the lac operator to inhibit transcription in E. coli. This inhibition can be relieved by adding lactose or isopropyl-β-D-thiogalactopyranoside (IPTG). lac repressor encoded by lacI
   2010..2040    -  promoter       lac promoter: promoter for the E. coli lac operon
   2055..2076    -  protein_bind   CAP binding site: CAP binding activates transcription in the presence of cAMP. E. coli catabolite activator protein
   2089..2181    -  CDS            lacI (fragment): lac repressor; lacI; The lac repressor binds to the lac operator to inhibit transcription in E. coli. This inhibition can be relieved by adding lactose or isopropyl-β-D-thiogalactopyranoside (IPTG).
   2364..2952    -  rep_origin     ori: high-copy-number ColE1/pMB1/pBR322/pUC origin of replication
   3123..3983    -  CDS            AmpR: β-lactamase; bla; confers resistance to ampicillin, carbenicillin, and related antibiotics
   3984..4088    -  promoter       AmpR promoter: bla
   4141..4569    -  rep_origin     f1 ori (sequence partly withheld): f1 bacteriophage origin of replication; arrow indicates direction of (+) strand synthesis
   4574..133     -  CDS            lacZα (fragment) (across the origin): LacZα fragment of β-galactosidase; lacZ fragment
