[The description below was written by a language model from this plasmid's Addgene catalogue record and pLannotate feature annotations shown in this document.]
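Description:
pAG AAV CMV EGFP-HA is a 4,596 bp adeno-associated virus transfer plasmid built on the pAG AAV backbone. It is maintained in E. coli as a high-copy plasmid through a ColE1/pUC-type origin and selected with ampicillin via the β-lactamase gene. The backbone is pBluescript-like. It carries an f1 phage origin, remnants of the lacZα/lac promoter region, fragments of the multiple cloning site, and T7 and T3 promoters outside the viral cassette. The record lists a recombination-deficient strain for propagation, which is the usual way to keep repeat-containing ITR plasmids stable.

The payload sits between two AAV2 inverted terminal repeats, the cis elements needed for replication and packaging of the intervening DNA into AAV particles when Rep, Cap and helper functions are supplied in trans. Within the ITRs, a human CMV immediate-early promoter drives an EGFP coding sequence, followed by an SV40 polyadenylation signal. EGFP was inserted between BstBI and ApaI sites, both retained, so that it reads in frame into a C-terminal HA epitope supplied by the backbone. The annotation software labels this tag as a fragment of 3xHA, but its length fits a single HA tag. Short matches annotated as a gRNA scaffold fragment and a TRE3GV promoter fragment flank the CMV promoter. These are probably partial sequence similarities rather than functional elements.

According to the record, the plasmid expresses EGFP-HA and serves as a control for the companion empty C-terminal HA tagging vector, pAG AAV CMV C-HA. The protein can be followed by green fluorescence or with anti-HA antibodies.
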