Addgene plasmid #242963: pAG AAV CMV EGFP-HA
Purpose: Edit AAV plasmid expressing EGFP-HA, control for plasmid 242962
Depositing lab: Meghan Rego & Addgene Research Program. Depositing organization: Addgene.
Backbone
  Vector backbone: pAG AAV
  Backbone manufacturer: Addgene
  Backbone size w/o insert (bp): 3879
  Total vector size (bp): 4596
  Vector type: AAV
Growth in bacteria
  Bacterial resistance: Ampicillin, 100 μg/mL
  Growth temperature: 37°C
  Growth strain: NEB Stable
  Copy number: High Copy
Gene/Insert
  Gene/Insert name: EGFP
  Species: Synthetic
  Insert size (bp): 709
  Promoter: CMV
  Tag / fusion protein: HA (C terminal on backbone)
  Cloning method: Restriction Enzyme; 5′ cloning site BstBI (not destroyed); 3′ cloning site ApaI (not destroyed)
  Sequencing primers: 5′ gtaacaactccgccccatt
Terms and licenses: Academic/Nonprofit Terms; Industry Terms
Depositor comments: Control for plasmid 242962 pAG AAV CMV C-HA.
How to cite: pAG AAV CMV EGFP-HA was a gift from Meghan Rego & Addgene Research Program (Addgene plasmid # 242963 ; http://n2t.net/addgene:242963 ; RRID:Addgene_242963)
